Addgene plasmid #57487: mEos3.2-Zyxin-6
Purpose: Localization: Focal Adhesions, Excitation: 507 / 572, Emission: 516 / 580
Depositing lab: Michael Davidson. Depositing organization: Florida State University, Tallahassee.
Backbone
  Vector backbone: mEos3.2
  Backbone size w/o insert (bp): 4750
  Vector type: Mammalian Expression
  Selectable markers: Neomycin (select with G418)
Growth in bacteria
  Bacterial resistance: Kanamycin, 50 μg/mL
  Growth temperature: 37°C
  Growth strain: DH5alpha
  Copy number: High Copy
Gene/Insert
  Gene/Insert name: Zyxin (alt name: NM_003461)
  Species: H. sapiens (human)
  Entrez Gene: ZYX (a.k.a. ESP-2, HED-2)
  Promoter: CMV
  Tag / fusion protein: mEos3.2
  Cloning method: Unknown
  Sequencing primers: 5′ CMV-F; 3′ SV40pA-R
Terms and licenses: Academic/Nonprofit Terms; Industry Terms
Depositor comments: . Excitation = 507 / 572; Emission = 516 / 580
How to cite: mEos3.2-Zyxin-6 was a gift from Michael Davidson (Addgene plasmid # 57487 ; http://n2t.net/addgene:57487 ; RRID:Addgene_57487)
