[The description below was written by a language model from this plasmid's Addgene catalogue record.]
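Description:
mEos3.2-Zyxin-6 is a mammalian expression plasmid that produces human zyxin (ZYX) fused to the photoconvertible fluorescent protein mEos3.2. It is built on an mEos3.2 vector backbone of about 4.75 kb (without the insert). The plasmid is maintained at high copy number in E. coli under kanamycin selection, and it carries a neomycin resistance marker so that transfected mammalian cells can be selected with G418. Expression of the fusion is driven by the CMV promoter, a strong constitutive promoter in most mammalian cell lines. The listed sequencing primers suggest that an SV40 polyadenylation signal lies downstream of the coding region. The record does not say whether the tag is on the N- or C-terminus of zyxin, does not explain the "6" in the name (possibly a linker length, but this is not recorded), and lists the cloning method as unknown. No feature table is provided, so the origin of replication and other backbone elements are not documented here.

Zyxin is a LIM-domain protein that concentrates at focal adhesions, and the stated purpose of the construct is to act as a fluorescent marker for these structures. mEos3.2 is a monomeric green-to-red photoconvertible protein. The recorded spectra are excitation/emission at 507/516 nm for the green form and 572/580 nm for the red form after conversion. These properties make the fusion suitable for live-cell imaging of focal adhesion localization and dynamics, for photoconversion-based tracking of protein subpopulations, and for single-molecule localization microscopy such as PALM, for which mEos variants are commonly used.
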