>Addgene plasmid #57487 | mEos3.2-Zyxin-6 | depositor partial sequence | sequence record 88620 | insert sequence
CTACCGGACTCAGATCTCGAGCTCAAGCTTCGAATTCCATGGCGGCCCCCCGCCCGTCTCCCGCGATCCC
CGTTTCGGTCTCGGCTCCGGCTTTTTACGCCCCGCAGAAGAAGTTCGGCCCTGTGGTGGCCCCAAAGCCC
AAAGTGAATCCCTTCCGGCCCAGGGACAGCGAGCCTCCCCCGGCACCCGGGGCCCAGCGCGCACAGATGG
GCCGGGTGGGCGATATTCCCCCGCCGCCCCCGGAAGACTTTCCCCTGCCTCCACCTCCCCTTGCTGGGGA
TGGCGACGATGCAGAGGGTGCTCTGGGAGGTGCCTTCCCGCCGCCCCCTCCCCCGATCGAGGAATCATTT
CCCCCTGCGCCTCTGGAGGAGGAGATCTTCCCTTCCCCGCCGCCTCCTCCGGAGGAGGAGGGAGGGCCTG
AGGCCCCCATACCGCCCCCACCACAGCCCAGGGAGAAGGTGAGCAGTATTGATTTGGAGATCGACTCTCT
GTCCTCACTGCTGGATGACATGACCAAGAATGATCCTTTCAAAGCCCGGGTGTCATCTGGATATGTGCCC
CCACCAGTGGCCACTCCATTCAGTTCCAAGTCCAGTACCAAGCCTGCAGCCGGGGGCACAGCACCCCTGC
CTCCTTGGAAGTCCCCTTCCAGCTCCCAGCCTCTGCCCCAGGTTCCGGCTCCGGCTCAGAGCCAGACACA
GTTCCATGTTCAGCCCCAGCCCCAGCCCAAGCCTCAGGTCCAACTCCATGTCCAGTCCCAGACCCAGCCT
GTGTCTTTGGCTAACACCCAGCCCCGAGGGCCCCCAGCCTCATCTCCGGCTCCAGCCCCTAAGTTTTCTC
CAGTGACTCCTAAGTTTACTCCTGTGGCTTCCAAGTTCAGTCCTGGAGCCCCAGGTGGATCTGGGTCACA
ACCAAATCAAAAATTGGGGCACCCCGAAGCTCTTTCTGCTGGCACAGGCTCCCCTCAACCTCCCAGCTTC
ACCTATGCCCAGCAGAGGGAGAAGCCCCGAGTGCAGGAGAAGCAGCACCCCGTGCCCCCACCGGCTCAGA
ACCAAAACCAGGTGCGCTCCCCTGGGGCCCCAGGGCCCCTGACTCTGAAGGAGGTGGAGGAGCTGGAGCA
GCTGACCCAGCAGCTAATGCAGGACATGGAGCATCCTCAGAGGCAGAATGTGGCTGTCAACGAACTCTGC
GGCCGATGCCATCAACCCCTGGCCCGGGCGCAGCCAGCCGTCCGCGCTCTAGGGCAGCTGTTCCACATCG
CCTGCTTCACCTGCCACCAGTGTGCGCAGCAGCTCCAGGGCCAGCAGTTCTACAGTCTGGAGGGGGCGCC
GTACTGCGAGGGCTGTTACACTGACACCCTGGAGAAGTGTAACACCTGCGGGGAGCCCATCACTGACCGC
ATGCTGAGGGCCACGGGCAAGGCCTATCACCCGCACTGCTTCACCTGTGTGGTCTGCGCCCGCCCCCTGG
AGGGCACCTCCTTCATCGTGGACCAGGCCAACCGGCCCCACTGTGTCCCCGACTACCACAAGCAGTACGC
CCCGAGGTGCTCCGTCTGCTCTGAGCCCATCATGCCTGAGCCTGGCCGAGATGAGACTGTGCGAGTGGTC
GCCCTGGACAAGAACTTCCACATGAAGTGTTACAAGTGTGAGGACTGCGGGAAGCCCCTGTCGATTGAGG
CAGATGACAATGGCTGCTTCCCCCTGGACGGTCACGTGCTCTGTCGGAAGTGCCACACTGCTAGAGCCCA
GACGGATCCACCGGTCGCCACCATGAGTGCGATTAAGCCAGACATGAAGATCAAACTCCGTATGGAAGGC
AACGTAAACGGGCACCACTTTGTGATCGACGGAGATGGTACAGGCAAGCCTTTTGAGGGAAAACAGAGTA
TGGATCTTGAAGTCAAAGAGGGCGGACCTCTGCCTTTTGCCTTTGATATCCTGACCACTGCATTCCATTA
CGGCAACAGGGTATTCGCCAAATATCCAGACAACATACAAGACTATTTTAAGCAGTCGTTTCCTAAGGGG
TATTCGTGGGAACGAAGCTTGACTTTCGAAGACGGGGGCATTTGCAACGCCAGAAACGACATAACAATGG
AAGGGGACACTTTCTATAATAAAGTTCGATTTTATGGTACCAACTTTCCCGCCAATGGTCCAGTTATGCA
GAAGAAGACGCTGAAATGGGAGCCCTCCACTGAGAAAATGTATGTGCGTGATGGAGTGCTGACGGGTGAT
ATTGAGATGGCTTTGTTGCTTGAAGGAAATGCCCATTACCGATGTGACTTCAGAACTACTTACAAAGCTA
AGGAGAAGGGTGTCAAGTTACCAGGCGCCCACTTTGTGGACCACTGCATTGAGATTTTAAGCCATGACAA
AGATTACAACAAGGTTAAGCTGTATGAGCATGCTGTTGCTCATTCTGGATTGCCTGACAATGCCAGACGA
TAAGCGGCCGCGACTCTAGATCATAATCAGCCATACCACATGTAGAAGTGGCC
