>Addgene plasmid #57487 | mEos3.2-Zyxin-6 | addgene partial sequence | sequence record 127444 | AllEos-R 5'-GTACCATCTCCGTCGATCAC-3'
CGGAGTTTGATCTTCATGTCTGGCTTAATCGCACTCATGGTGGCGACCGGTGGATCCGTCTGGGCTCTAG
CAGTGTGGCACTTCCGACAGAGCACGTGACCGTCCAGGGGGAAGCAGCCATTGTCATCTGCCTCAATCGA
CAGGGGCTTCCCGCAGTCCTCACACTTGTAACACTTCATGTGGAAGTTCTTGTCCAGGGCGACCACTCGC
ACAGTCTCATCTCGGCCAGGCTCAGGCATGATGGGCTCAGAGCAGACGGAGCACCTCGGGGCGTACTGCT
TGTGGTAGTCGGGGACACAGTGGGGCCGGTTGGCCTGGTCCACGATGAAGGAGGTGCCCTCCAGGGGGCG
GGCGCAGACCACACAGGTGAAGCAGTGCGGGTGATAGGCCTTGCCCGTGGCCCTCAGCATGCGGTCAGTG
ATGGGCTCCCCGCAGGTGTTACACTTCTCCAGGGTGTCAGTGTAACAGCCCTCGCAGTACGGCGCCCCCT
CCAGACTGTAGAACTGCTGGCCCTGGAGCTGCTGCGCACACTGGTGGCAGGTGAAGCAGGCGATGTGGAA
CAGCTGCCCTAGAGCGCGGACGGCTGGCTGCGCCCGGGCCAGGGGTTGATGGCATCGGCCGCAGAGTTCG
TTGACAGCCACATTCTGCCTCTGAGGATGCTCCATGTCCTGCATTAGCTGCTGGGTCAGCTGCTCCAGCT
CCTCCACCTCCTTCAGAGTCAGGGGCCCTGGGGCCCCAGGGGAGCGCACCTGGTTTTGGTTCTGAGCCGG
TGGGGGCACGGGGTGCTGCTTCTCCTGCACTC
